>Addgene plasmid #77119 | TAF1L gRNA (BRDN0001145686) | addgene full sequence | sequence record 187154 | Addgene Assembled Sequence
CCCGGGTGCAAAGATGGATAAAGTTTTAAACAGAGAGGAATCTTTGCAGCTAATGGACCTTCTAGGTCTT
GAAAGGAGTGGGAATTGGCTCCGGTGCCCGTCAGTGGGCAGAGCGCACATCGCCCACAGTCCCCGAGAAG
TTGGGGGGAGGGGTCGGCAATTGATCCGGTGCCTAGAGAAGGTGGCGCGGGGTAAACTGGGAAAGTGATG
TCGTGTACTGGCTCCGCCTTTTTCCCGAGGGTGGGGGAGAACCGTATATAAGTGCAGTAGTCGCCGTGAA
CGTTCTTTTTCGCAACGGGTTTGCCGCCAGAACACAGGTAAGTGCCGTGTGTGGTTCCCGCGGGCCTGGC
CTCTTTACGGGTTATGGCCCTTGCGTGCCTTGAATTACTTCCACCTGGCTGCAGTACGTGATTCTTGATC
CCGAGCTTCGGGTTGGAAGTGGGTGGGAGAGTTCGAGGCCTTGCGCTTAAGGAGCCCCTTCGCCTCGTGC
TTGAGTTGAGGCCTGGCCTGGGCGCTGGGGCCGCCGCGTGCGAATCTGGTGGCACCTTCGCGCCTGTCTC
GCTGCTTTCGATAAGTCTCTAGCCATTTAAAATTTTTGATGACCTGCTGCGACGCTTTTTTTCTGGCAAG
ATAGTCTTGTAAATGCGGGCCAAGATCTGCACACTGGTATTTCGGTTTTTGGGGCCGCGGGCGGCGACGG
GGCCCGTGCGTCCCAGCGCACATGTTCGGCGAGGCGGGGCCTGCGAGCGCGGCCACCGAGAATCGGACGG
GGGTAGTCTCAAGCTGGCCGGCCTGCTCTGGTGCCTGGCCTCGCGCCGCCGTGTATCGCCCCGCCCTGGG
CGGCAAGGCTGGCCCGGTCGGCACCAGTTGCGTGAGCGGAAAGATGGCCGCTTCCCGGCCCTGCTGCAGG
GAGCTCAAAATGGAGGACGCGGCGCTCGGGAGAGCGGGCGGGTGAGTCACCCACACAAAGGAAAAGGGCC
TTTCCGTCCTCAGCCGTCGCTTCATGTGACTCCACGGAGTACCGGGCGCCGTCCAGGCACCTCGATTAGT
TCTCGAGCTTTTGGAGTACGTCGTCTTTAGGTTGGGGGGAGGGGTTTTATGCGATGGAGTTTCCCCACAC
TGAGTGGGTGGAGACTGAAGTTAGGCCAGCTTGGCACTTGATGTAATTCTCCTTGGAATTTGCCCTTTTT
GAGTTTGGATCTTGGTTCATTCTCAAGCCTCAGACAGTGGTTCAAAGTTTTTTTCTTCCATTTCAGGTGT
CGTGACGTACGGCCACCATGACCGAGTACAAGCCCACGGTGCGCCTCGCCACCCGCGACGACGTCCCCAG
GGCCGTACGCACCCTCGCCGCCGCGTTCGCCGACTACCCCGCCACGCGCCACACCGTCGATCCGGACCGC
CACATCGAGCGGGTCACCGAGCTGCAAGAACTCTTCCTCACGCGCGTCGGGCTCGACATCGGCAAGGTGT
GGGTCGCGGACGACGGCGCCGCCGTGGCGGTCTGGACCACGCCGGAGAGCGTCGAAGCGGGGGCGGTGTT
CGCCGAGATCGGCCCGCGCATGGCCGAGTTGAGCGGTTCCCGGCTGGCCGCGCAGCAACAGATGGAAGGC
CTCCTGGCGCCGCACCGGCCCAAGGAGCCCGCGTGGTTCCTGGCCACCGTCGGAGTCTCGCCCGACCACC
AGGGCAAGGGTCTGGGCAGCGCCGTCGTGCTCCCCGGAGTGGAGGCGGCCGAGCGCGCCGGGGTGCCCGC
CTTCCTGGAGACCTCCGCGCCCCGCAACCTCCCCTTCTACGAGCGGCTCGGCTTCACCGTCACCGCCGAC
GTCGAGGTGCCCGAAGGACCGCGCACCTGGTGCATGACCCGCAAGCCCGGTGCCTGAACGCGTTAAGTCG
ACAATCAACCTCTGGATTACAAAATTTGTGAAAGATTGACTGGTATTCTTAACTATGTTGCTCCTTTTAC
GCTATGTGGATACGCTGCTTTAATGCCTTTGTATCATGCTATTGCTTCCCGTATGGCTTTCATTTTCTCC
TCCTTGTATAAATCCTGGTTGCTGTCTCTTTATGAGGAGTTGTGGCCCGTTGTCAGGCAACGTGGCGTGG
TGTGCACTGTGTTTGCTGACGCAACCCCCACTGGTTGGGGCATTGCCACCACCTGTCAGCTCCTTTCCGG
GACTTTCGCTTTCCCCCTCCCTATTGCCACGGCGGAACTCATCGCCGCCTGCCTTGCCCGCTGCTGGACA
GGGGCTCGGCTGTTGGGCACTGACAATTCCGTGGTGTTGTCGGGGAAATCATCGTCCTTTCCTTGGCTGC
TCGCCTGTGTTGCCACCTGGATTCTGCGCGGGACGTCCTTCTGCTACGTCCCTTCGGCCCTCAATCCAGC
GGACCTTCCTTCCCGCGGCCTGCTGCCGGCTCTGCGGCCTCTTCCGCGTCTTCGCCTTCGCCCTCAGACG
AGTCGGATCTCCCTTTGGGCCGCCTCCCCGCGTCGACTTTAAGACCAATGACTTACAAGGCAGCTGTAGA
TCTTAGCCACTTTTTAAAAGAAAAGGGGGGACTGGAAGGGCTAATTCACTCCCAACGAAGACAAGATCTG
CTTTTTGCTTGTACTGGGTCTCTCTGGTTAGACCAGATCTGAGCCTGGGAGCTCTCTGGCTAACTAGGGA
ACCCACTGCTTAAGCCTCAATAAAGCTTGCCTTGAGTGCTTCAAGTAGTGTGTGCCCGTCTGTTGTGTGA
CTCTGGTAACTAGAGATCCCTCAGACCCTTTTAGTCAGTGTGGAAAATCTCTAGCAGTACGTATAGTAGT
TCATGTCATCTTATTATTCAGTATTTATAACTTGCAAAGAAATGAATATCAGAGAGTGAGAGGAACTTGT
TTATTGCAGCTTATAATGGTTACAAATAAAGCAATAGCATCACAAATTTCACAAATAAAGCATTTTTTTC
ACTGCATTCTAGTTGTGGTTTGTCCAAACTCATCAATGTATCTTATCATGTCTGGCTCTAGCTATCCCGC
CCCTAACTCCGCCCATCCCGCCCCTAACTCCGCCCAGTTCCGCCCATTCTCCGCCCCATGGCTGACTAAT
TTTTTTTATTTATGCAGAGGCCGAGGCCGCCTCGGCCTCTGAGCTATTCCAGAAGTAGTGAGGAGGCTTT
TTTGGAGGCCTAGGGACGTACCCAATTCGCCCTATAGTGAGTCGTATTACGCGCGCTCACTGGCCGTCGT
TTTACAACGTCGTGACTGGGAAAACCCTGGCGTTACCCAACTTAATCGCCTTGCAGCACATCCCCCTTTC
GCCAGCTGGCGTAATAGCGAAGAGGCCCGCACCGATCGCCCTTCCCAACAGTTGCGCAGCCTGAATGGCG
AATGGG
[124 nt withheld, positions 3367-3490]
C
[91 nt withheld, positions 3492-3582]
A
[49 nt withheld, positions 3584-3632]
CCTTTGACGTTGGAGTCCACGTTCTTT
[37 nt withheld, positions 3660-3696]
ACCCTATCTCGGTCTATTCTTTTGATTTATAAGGGATTTTGCCGATTTCGGCCTATTGGTTAAAAAATGA
GCTGATTTAACAAAAATTTAACGCGAATTTTAACAAAATATTAACGCTTACAATTTAGGTGGCACTTTTC
GGGGAAATGTGCGCGGAACCCCTATTTGTTTATTTTTCTAAATACATTCAAATATGTATCCGCTCATGAG
ACAATAACCCTGATAAATGCTTCAATAATATTGAAAAAGGAAGAGTATGAGTATTCAACATTTCCGTGTC
GCCCTTATTCCCTTTTTTGCGGCATTTTGCCTTCCTGTTTTTGCTCACCCAGAAACGCTGGTGAAAGTAA
AAGATGCTGAAGATCAGTTGGGTGCACGAGTGGGTTACATCGAACTGGATCTCAACAGCGGTAAGATCCT
TGAGAGTTTTCGCCCCGAAGAACGTTTTCCAATGATGAGCACTTTTAAAGTTCTGCTATGTGGCGCGGTA
TTATCCCGTATTGACGCCGGGCAAGAGCAACTCGGTCGCCGCATACACTATTCTCAGAATGACTTGGTTG
AGTACTCACCAGTCACAGAAAAGCATCTTACGGATGGCATGACAGTAAGAGAATTATGCAGTGCTGCCAT
AACCATGAGTGATAACACTGCGGCCAACTTACTTCTGACAACGATCGGAGGACCGAAGGAGCTAACCGCT
TTTTTGCACAACATGGGGGATCATGTAACTCGCCTTGATCGTTGGGAACCGGAGCTGAATGAAGCCATAC
CAAACGACGAGCGTGACACCACGATGCCTGTAGCAATGGCAACAACGTTGCGCAAACTATTAACTGGCGA
ACTACTTACTCTAGCTTCCCGGCAACAATTAATAGACTGGATGGAGGCGGATAAAGTTGCAGGACCACTT
CTGCGCTCGGCCCTTCCGGCTGGCTGGTTTATTGCTGATAAATCTGGAGCCGGTGAGCGTGGGTCTCGCG
GTATCATTGCAGCACTGGGGCCAGATGGTAAGCCCTCCCGTATCGTAGTTATCTACACGACGGGGAGTCA
GGCAACTATGGATGAACGAAATAGACAGATCGCTGAGATAGGTGCCTCACTGATTAAGCATTGGTAACTG
TCAGACCAAGTTTACTCATATATACTTTAGATTGATTTAAAACTTCATTTTTAATTTAAAAGGATCTAGG
TGAAGATCCTTTTTGATAATCTCATGACCAAAATCCCTTAACGTGAGTTTTCGTTCCACTGAGCGTCAGA
CCCCGTAGAAAAGATCAAAGGATCTTCTTGAGATCCTTTTTTTCTGCGCGTAATCTGCTGCTTGCAAACA
AAAAAACCACCGCTACCAGCGGTGGTTTGTTTGCCGGATCAAGAGCTACCAACTCTTTTTCCGAAGGTAA
CTGGCTTCAGCAGAGCGCAGATACCAAATACTGTTCTTCTAGTGTAGCCGTAGTTAGGCCACCACTTCAA
GAACTCTGTAGCACCGCCTACATACCTCGCTCTGCTAATCCTGTTACCAGTGGCTGCTGCCAGTGGCGAT
AAGTCGTGTCTTACCGGGTTGGACTCAAGACGATAGTTACCGGATAAGGCGCAGCGGTCGGGCTGAACGG
GGGGTTCGTGCACACAGCCCAGCTTGGAGCGAACGACCTACACCGAACTGAGATACCTACAGCGTGAGCT
ATGAGAAAGCGCCACGCTTCCCGAAGGGAGAAAGGCGGACAGGTATCCGGTAAGCGGCAGGGTCGGAACA
GGAGAGCGCACGAGGGAGCTTCCAGGGGGAAACGCCTGGTATCTTTATAGTCCTGTCGGGTTTCGCCACC
TCTGACTTGAGCGTCGATTTTTGTGATGCTCGTCAGGGGGGCGGAGCCTATGGAAAAACGCCAGCAACGC
GGCCTTTTTACGGTTCCTGGCCTTTTGCTGGCCTTTTGCTCACATGTTCTTTCCTGCGTTATCCCCTGAT
TCTGTGGATAACCGTATTACCGCCTTTGAGTGAGCTGATACCGCTCGCCGCAGCCGAACGACCGAGCGCA
GCGAGTCAGTGAGCGAGGAAGCGGAAGAGCGCCCAATACGCAAACCGCCTCTCCCCGCGCGTTGGCCGAT
TCATTAATGCAGCTGGCACGACAGGTTTCCCGACTGGAAAGCGGGCAGTGAGCGCAACGCAATTAATGTG
AGTTAGCTCACTCATTAGGCACCCCAGGCTTTACACTTTATGCTTCCGGCTCGTATGTTGTGTGGAATTG
TGAGCGGATAACAATTTCACACAGGAAACAGCTATGACCATGATTACGCCAAGCGCGCAATTAACCCTCA
CTAAAGGGAACAAAAGCTGGAGCTGCAAGCTTAATGTAGTCTTATGCAATACTCTTGTAGTCTTGCAACA
TGGTAACGATGAGTTAGCAACATGCCTTACAAGGAGAGAAAAAGCACCGTGCATGCCGATTGGTGGAAGT
AAGGTGGTACGATCGTGCCTTATTAGGAAGGCAACAGACGGGTCTGACATGGATTGGACGAACCACTGAA
TTGCCGCATTGCAGAGATATTGTATTTAAGTGCCTAGCTCGATACATAAACGGGTCTCTCTGGTTAGACC
AGATCTGAGCCTGGGAGCTCTCTGGCTAACTAGGGAACCCACTGCTTAAGCCTCAATAAAGCTTGCCTTG
AGTGCTTCAAGTAGTGTGTGCCCGTCTGTTGTGTGACTCTGGTAACTAGAGATCCCTCAGACCCTTTTAG
TCAGTGTGGAAAATCTCTAGCAGTGGCGCCCGAACAGGGACTTGAAAGCGAAAGGGAAACCAGAGGAGCT
CTCTCGACGCAGGACTCGGCTTGCTGAAGCGCGCACGGCAAGAGGCGAGGGGCGGCGACTGGTGAGTACG
CCAAAAATTTTGACTAGCGGAGGCTAGAAGGAGAGAGATGGGTGCGAGAGCGTCAGTATTAAGCGGGGGA
GAATTAGATCGCGATGGGAAAAAATTCGGTTAAGGCCAGGGGGAAAGAAAAAATATAAATTAAAACATAT
AGTATGGGCAAGCAGGGAGCTAGAACGATTCGCAGTTAATCCTGGCCTGTTAGAAACATCAGAAGGCTGT
AGACAAATACTGGGACAGCTACAACCATCCCTTCAGACAGGATCAGAAGAACTTAGATCATTATATAATA
CAGTAGCAACCCTCTATTGTGTGCATCAAAGGATAGAGATAAAAGACACCAAGGAAGCTTTAGACAAGAT
AGAGGAAGAGCAAAACAAAAGTAAGACCACCGCACAGCAAGCGGCCGCTGATCTTCAGACCTGGAGGAGG
AGATATGAGGGACAATTGGAGAAGTGAATTATATAAATATAAAGTAGTAAAAATTGAACCATTAGGAGTA
GCACCCACCAAGGCAAAGAGAAGAGTGGTGCAGAGAGAAAAAAGAGCAGTGGGAATAGGAGCTTTGTTCC
TTGGGTTCTTGGGAGCAGCAGGAAGCACTATGGGCGCAGCGTCAATGACGCTGACGGTACAGGCCAGACA
ATTATTGTCTGGTATAGTGCAGCAGCAGAACAATTTGCTGAGGGCTATTGAGGCGCAACAGCATCTGTTG
CAACTCACAGTCTGGGGCATCAAGCAGCTCCAGGCAAGAATCCTGGCTGTGGAAAGATACCTAAAGGATC
AACAGCTCCTGGGGATTTGGGGTTGCTCTGGAAAACTCATTTGCACCACTGCTGTGCCTTGGAATGCTAG
TTGGAGTAATAAATCTCTGGAACAGATTTGGAATCACACGACCTGGATGGAGTGGGACAGAGAAATTAAC
AATTACACAAGCTTAATACACTCCTTAATTGAAGAATCGCAAAACCAGCAAGAAAAGAATGAACAAGAAT
TATTGGAATTAGATAAATGGGCAAGTTTGTGGAATTGGTTTAACATAACAAATTGGCTGTGGTATATAAA
ATTATTCATAATGATAGTAGGAGGCTTGGTAGGTTTAAGAATAGTTTTTGCTGTACTTTCTATAGTGAAT
AGAGTTAGGCAGGGATATTCACCATTATCGTTTCAGACCCACCTCCCAACCCCGAGGGGACCCAGAGAGG
GCCTATTTCCCATGATTCCTTCATATTTGCATATACGATACAAGGCTGTTAGAGAGATAATTAGAATTAA
TTTGACTGTAAACACAAAGATATTAGTACAAAATACGTGACGTAGAAAGTAATAATTTCTTGGGTAGTTT
GCAGTTTTAAAATTATGTTTTAAAATGGACTATCATATGCTTACCGTAACTTGAAAGTATTTCGATTTCT
TGGCTTTATATATCTTGTGGAAAGGACGAAACACCGCAAAACAGGTGTCATCAGGGGTTTTAGAGCTAGA
AATAGCAAGTTAAAATAAGGCTAGTCCGTTATCAACTTGAAAAAGTGGCACCGAGTCGGTGCTTTTTTAA
GCTTGGCGTAACTAGATCTTGAGACAAATGGCAGTATTCATCCACAATTTTAAAAGAAAAGGGGGGATTG
GGGGGTACAGTGCAGGGGAAAGAATAGTAGACATAATAGCAACAGACATACAAACTAAAGAATTACAAAA
ACAAATTACAAAAATTCAAAATTTTCGGGTTTATTACAGGGACAGCAGAGATCCACTTTGGCGCCGGCTC
GAGGGGG
Features (pLannotate 1.2.2; 29 found; start..end, strand, type, name):
     14..80      +  CDS            small t antigen (fragment): SV40 (simian virus 40) small t antigen
    106..317     +  promoter       EF-1α core promoter: core promoter for human elongation factor EF-1α
    318..1256    +  intron         EF-1α intron A: intron upstream of the start codon of human EF-1α
   1278..1877    +  CDS            PuroR (fragment): puromycin N-acetyltransferase; pac from Streptomyces; confers resistance to puromycin
   1893..2481    +  misc_feature   WPRE: woodchuck hepatitis virus posttranscriptional regulatory element
   2532..2551    +  misc_feature   cPPT/CTS (fragment): central polypurine tract and central termination sequence of HIV-1
   2553..2786    +  LTR            3' LTR (ΔU3): self-inactivating 3' long terminal repeat (LTR) from HIV-1
   2864..2985    +  polyA_signal   SV40 poly(A) signal: SV40 polyadenylation signal
   3025..3160    +  rep_origin     SV40 ori: SV40 origin of replication
   3181..3199    -  promoter       T7 promoter: promoter for bacteriophage T7 RNA polymerase
   3207..3362    +  CDS            lacZα (fragment): LacZα fragment of β-galactosidase; lacZ fragment
   3367..3795    +  rep_origin     f1 ori (sequence partly withheld): f1 bacteriophage origin of replication; arrow indicates direction of (+) strand synthesis
   3848..3952    +  promoter       AmpR promoter: bla
   3953..4813    +  CDS            AmpR: β-lactamase; bla; confers resistance to ampicillin, carbenicillin, and related antibiotics
   4984..5572    +  rep_origin     ori: high-copy-number ColE1/pMB1/pBR322/pUC origin of replication
   5755..5847    +  CDS            lacI (fragment): lac repressor; lacI; The lac repressor binds to the lac operator to inhibit transcription in E. coli. This inhibition can be relieved by adding lactose or isopropyl-β-D-thiogalactopyranoside (IPTG).
   5860..5881    +  protein_bind   CAP binding site: CAP binding activates transcription in the presence of cAMP. E. coli catabolite activator protein
   5896..5926    +  promoter       lac promoter: promoter for the E. coli lac operon
   5934..5950    +  protein_bind   lac operator: The lac repressor binds to the lac operator to inhibit transcription in E. coli. This inhibition can be relieved by adding lactose or isopropyl-β-D-thiogalactopyranoside (IPTG). lac repressor encoded by lacI
   5995..6013    +  promoter       T3 promoter: promoter for bacteriophage T3 RNA polymerase
   6041..6267    +  promoter       RSV promoter: Rous sarcoma virus enhancer/promoter
   6268..6448    +  LTR            5' LTR (truncated): truncated 5' long terminal repeat (LTR) from HIV-1
   6495..6620    +  misc_feature   HIV-1 Ψ: packaging signal of human immunodeficiency virus type 1
   6604..6967    +  CDS            HIV-1 gag (fragment): gag protein from human immunodeficiency virus 1; gag
   7113..7346    +  misc_feature   RRE: The Rev response element (RRE) of HIV-1 allows for Rev-dependent mRNA export from the nucleus to the cytoplasm.
   7723..7749    +  CDS            Rev (fragment): human immunodeficiency virus 1 (HIV-1) Rev protein; rev; enhances nuclear export of unspliced and incompletely spliced viral mRNAs
   7753..7993    +  promoter       U6 promoter: RNA polymerase III promoter for human U6 snRNA
   8023..8098    +  misc_RNA       gRNA scaffold: guide RNA scaffold for the Streptococcus pyogenes CRISPR/Cas9 system
   8154..8271    +  misc_feature   cPPT/CTS: central polypurine tract and central termination sequence of HIV-1
