[The description below was written by a language model from this plasmid's Addgene catalogue record and pLannotate feature annotations shown in this document.]
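Description:
TAF1L gRNA (BRDN0001145686) is a third-generation lentiviral CRISPR guide plasmid built on the lentiGuide-Puro backbone and designed to deliver a single guide RNA against human TAF1L (designed against reference transcript NM_153809.2). It is propagated in E. coli as a high-copy plasmid through a ColE1/pUC-type origin with ampicillin selection from the β-lactamase gene. The backbone also carries an f1 origin, an SV40 origin and leftover lac and T7/T3 cloning-vector elements that play no role in the payload.

The viral genome is transcribed in packaging cells from an RSV promoter fused to a truncated HIV-1 5' LTR, which makes expression Tat-independent. It also contains the Ψ packaging signal with a gag fragment, the Rev response element for nuclear export of the full-length RNA, and a cPPT/CTS that aids nuclear import. A self-inactivating ΔU3 3' LTR, followed by an SV40 polyadenylation signal, closes the genome.

Two expression units sit between the LTRs. A human U6 RNA polymerase III promoter drives the TAF1L-specific spacer joined to the Streptococcus pyogenes gRNA scaffold. An EF-1α core promoter with its intron A drives puromycin N-acetyltransferase, with a WPRE downstream to boost transcript expression, so that transduced mammalian cells can be selected with puromycin.

The plasmid does not encode Cas9. It is meant to be used with a separate Cas9 vector such as lentiCas9-Blast, or in cells that already express Cas9, to disrupt TAF1L. The depositor comments link it to a human kinome gRNA library whose guides follow optimized sgRNA design rules for high on-target activity and reduced off-target effects.
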