Addgene plasmid #77119: TAF1L gRNA (BRDN0001145686)
Purpose: 3rd generation lentiviral gRNA plasmid targeting human TAF1L
Depositing lab: John Doench & David Root. Depositing organization: Broad Institute. Publication: Optimized sgRNA design to maximize activity and minimize off-target effects of CRISPR-Cas9. Doench JG, Fusi N, Sullender M, Hegde M, Vaimberg EW, Donovan KF, Smith I, Tothova Z, Wilen C, Orchard R, Virgin HW, Listgarten J, Root DE. Nat Biotechnol. 2016 Jan 18. doi: 10.1038/nbt.3437. PubMed 26780180.
Backbone
  Vector backbone: lentiGuide-Puro
  Backbone manufacturer: Zhang Lab (Addgene plasmid # 52963)
  Vector type: Mammalian Expression, Lentiviral, CRISPR
  Selectable markers: Puromycin
Growth in bacteria
  Bacterial resistance: Ampicillin, 100 μg/mL
  Growth temperature: 37°C
  Growth strain: DH5alpha
  Copy number: High Copy
Gene/Insert
  Gene/Insert name: TAF1L (alt names: TAF1L; NM_153809.2)
  gRNA/shRNA sequence: CAAAACAGGTGTCATCAGGG
  Species: H. sapiens (human)
  Entrez Gene: TAF1L (a.k.a. TAF(II)210, TAF2A2)
  Promoter: hU6
  Cloning method: Unknown
  Sequencing primers: 5′ U6-F; 3′ pS2-R
Terms and licenses: Academic/Nonprofit Terms; Industry Terms: Not Available to Industry
Depositor comments: The gRNA was designed to target the following Genbank reference sequence(s): NM_153809.2. Note that this plasmid does NOT contain Cas9. It should be used in conjunction with lentiCas9-Blast (Addgene #52962) or otherwise with cell lines already expressing Cas9. Browse the full kinome gRNA library at http://www.addgene.org/pooled-library/broadgpp-human-kinome/ or visit http://www.broadinstitute.org/rnai/public/ for detailed protocols and information.
How to cite: TAF1L gRNA (BRDN0001145686) was a gift from John Doench & David Root (Addgene plasmid # 77119 ; http://n2t.net/addgene:77119 ; RRID:Addgene_77119)
