>Addgene plasmid #77119 | TAF1L gRNA (BRDN0001145686) | depositor partial sequence | sequence record 144579 | Target Sequence
CAAAACAGGTGTCATCAGGG
