>Addgene plasmid #77119 | TAF1L gRNA (BRDN0001145686) | addgene partial sequence | sequence record 187153 | hU6-F
TAGAAAGTAATAATTTCTTGGGTAGTTTGCAGTTTTAAAATTATGTTTTAAAATGGACTATCATATGCTT
ACCGTAACTTGAAAGTATTTCGATTTCTTGGCTTTATATATCTTGTGGAAAGGACGAAACACCGCAAAAC
AGGTGTCATCAGGGGTTTTAGAGCTAGAAATAGCAAGTTAAAATAAGGCTAGTCCGTTATCAACTTGAAA
AAGTGGCACCGAGTCGGTGCTTTTTTAAGCTTGGCGTAACTAGATCTTGAGACAAATGGCAGTATTCATC
CACAATTTTAAAAGAAAAGGGGGGATTGGGGGGTACAGTGCAGGGGAAAGAATAGTAGACATAATAGCAA
CAGACATACAAACTAAAGAATTACAAAAACAAATTACAAAAATTCAAAATTTTCGGGTTTATTACAGGGA
CAGCAGAGATCCACTTTGGCGCCGGCTCGAGGGGGCCCGGGTGCAAAGATGGATAAAGTTTTAAACAGAG
AGGAATCTTTGCAGCTAATGGACCTTCTAGGTCTTGAAAGGAGTGGGAATTGGCTCCGGTGCCCGTCAGT
GGGCAGAGCG
